Addgene plasmid #105802: pKK-BI16-ORF1-3C-mRuby3_ORF2-TEV-mClover3
Purpose: (Empty Backbone) Concomitant expression of two proteins. One protein expressed with mRuby3, cleavable by 3C; second protein expressed with mClover3, cleavable by TEV protease; tags positions: C-termini.
Depositing lab: Andrzej Dziembowski. Depositing organization: Polish Academy of Sciences, Institute of Biochemistry and Biophysics. Publication: Versatile approach for functional analysis of human proteins and efficient stable cell line generation using FLP-mediated recombination system. Szczesny RJ, Kowalska K, Klosowska-Kosicka K, Chlebowski A, Owczarek EP, Warkocki Z, Kulinski TM, Adamska D, Affek K, Jedroszkowiak A, Kotrys AV, Tomecki R, Krawczyk PS, Borowski LS, Dziembowski A. PLoS One. 2018 Mar 28;13(3):e0194887. doi: 10.1371/journal.pone.0194887. eCollection 2018. PubMed 29590189.
Backbone
  Vector backbone: BI-16 (constructed based on pcDNA5/FRT/TO from Invitrogen)
  Backbone manufacturer: Sammarco & Grabczyk (PMID: 16212928)
  Vector type: Mammalian Expression ; Flp-In competent
  Selectable markers: Hygromycin
  Tag / fusion protein: ORF1: 3C-mRuby3; ORF2: TEV-mClover3 (C terminal on backbone)
Growth in bacteria
  Bacterial resistance: Ampicillin, 100 μg/mL
  Growth temperature: 37°C
  Growth strain: DH5alpha
  Copy number: High Copy
Gene/Insert
  Gene/Insert name: None
  Tag / fusion protein: ORF1: 3C-mRuby3; ORF2: TEV-mClover3 (C terminal on backbone)
Terms and licenses: Academic/Nonprofit Terms; Industry Terms: Not Available to Industry
Depositor comments: This vector is a member of the pKK-BI16 series which belongs to the pKK vector family. It enables concomitant expression of two genes, which transcription is driven by a tetracycline responsive bidirectional CMV promoter. This vector is a derivate of the BI16 plasmid (PMID: 16212928) and is suitable for stable cell line generation using the Flp-In system. ORF2 is cloned with the universal SLIC protocol (just three universal PCR primers are required to clone a given coding sequence into all vectors from pKK family by a ligation-independent DNA cloning method), ORF1 can be cloned using SLIC with specifically designed primers (applicable enzymes: Bsp120I, ApaI, MluI, NotI, BspTI, Eco47III, MunI) or conventional restriction-ligase based cloning (see Szczesny RJ et al. for detailed description and protocols; bioRxiv, doi: https://doi.org/10.1101/160101) mClover3 is a brighter derivative of mEGFP. mRuby3 is brighter than mCherry and has slightly shifted excitation and emission spectra. The mClover3-mRuby3 pair is superior to EGFP-mCherry in FRET analysis (PMID: 26879144). Useful for experiments requiring co-expression of two proteins (e.g. FRET measurements).
How to cite: pKK-BI16-ORF1-3C-mRuby3_ORF2-TEV-mClover3 was a gift from Andrzej Dziembowski (Addgene plasmid # 105802 ; http://n2t.net/addgene:105802 ; RRID:Addgene_105802)
