[The description below was written by a language model from this plasmid's Addgene catalogue record and pLannotate feature annotations shown in this document.]
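Description:
pKK-BI16-ORF1-3C-mRuby3_ORF2-TEV-mClover3 is an empty mammalian expression backbone of about 6.8 kb for co-expressing two proteins from a single plasmid. It derives from the BI-16 vector, itself built on pcDNA5/FRT/TO, and belongs to the pKK-BI16 series of the pKK vector family. In E. coli it is maintained at high copy through a ColE1/pUC-type origin and selected with ampicillin (AmpR under its own bla promoter); a partial f1 origin and lac promoter/operator remnants are also annotated. For mammalian cells it carries an FRT site placed directly upstream of a hygromycin resistance coding sequence followed by an SV40 poly(A) signal. No adjacent promoter is annotated for this gene. This matches the usual Flp-In design, in which FLP-mediated integration into a genomic FRT site in a Flp-In host line activates hygromycin resistance and yields stable single-site integrants.

The payload is a tetracycline-responsive bidirectional CMV promoter. A shared CMV enhancer is flanked by divergent CMV core promoters, each followed by two tet operator sequences (which the annotation software labels as PLtetO-1 fragments). One arm leads through the ORF1 cloning site to mRuby3 and an HSV TK poly(A) signal. The other leads through the ORF2 cloning site to a TEV protease site, mClover3 and a bGH poly(A) signal. Inserted coding sequences therefore acquire C-terminal fluorescent tags, removable with 3C protease (ORF1) or TEV protease (ORF2). The 3C site is stated in the catalogue record but is not annotated in the feature tables. ORF2 is cloned by the family's universal ligation-independent (SLIC) scheme, and ORF1 by SLIC with custom primers or by restriction cloning. The vector is intended for inducible co-expression experiments, notably FRET measurements with the mClover3–mRuby3 pair. The depositor and sequencing-derived records give the same feature map.
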