Features (pLannotate 1.2.2; 27 found; start..end, strand, type, name):
     18..252     +  promoter       SV40 promoter (fragment): SV40 enhancer and early promoter
    331..347     +  polyA_signal   bGH poly(A) signal (fragment): bovine growth hormone polyadenylation signal
    438..486     -  polyA_signal   HSV TK poly(A) signal: herpes simplex virus thymidine kinase polyadenylation signal (Cole and Stacy, 1985)
    565..1275    -  CDS            mRuby3: mRuby3 is a basic (constitutively fluorescent) red fluorescent protein published in 2016, derived from Entacmaea quadricolor. It has low acid sensitivity.
   1371..1390    -  promoter       PLtetO-1 promoter (fragment): modified phage lambda PL promoter with tet operator sites (Lutz and Bujard, 1997)
   1392..1411    -  promoter       PLtetO-1 promoter (fragment): modified phage lambda PL promoter with tet operator sites (Lutz and Bujard, 1997)
   1413..1616    -  promoter       CMV promoter: human cytomegalovirus (CMV) immediate early promoter
   1617..1764    -  enhancer       CMV enhancer (fragment): human cytomegalovirus immediate early enhancer; contains an 18-bp deletion relative to the standard CMV enhancer
   1797..1848    +  promoter       CMVd2 promoter: truncated human cytomegalovirus (CMV) immediate early promoter that yields moderately reduced expression relative to the full-length promoter
   1850..1869    +  promoter       PLtetO-1 promoter (fragment): modified phage lambda PL promoter with tet operator sites (Lutz and Bujard, 1997)
   1871..1890    +  promoter       PLtetO-1 promoter (fragment): modified phage lambda PL promoter with tet operator sites (Lutz and Bujard, 1997)
   1919..1935    +  CDS            TEV site (fragment): tobacco etch virus (TEV) protease recognition and cleavage site
   2007..2726    +  CDS            mClover3: bright green-yellow fluorescent protein derived from mClover2, with improved photostability (Bajar et al., 2003) mammalian codon-optimized
   2758..2982    +  polyA_signal   bGH poly(A) signal: bovine growth hormone polyadenylation signal
   2986..3007    +  promoter       SV40 promoter (fragment): SV40 enhancer and early promoter
   3028..3261    +  rep_origin     f1 ori (fragment) (sequence partly withheld): f1 bacteriophage origin of replication; arrow indicates direction of (+) strand synthesis
   3266..3313    +  protein_bind   FRT: FLP-mediated recombination occurs in the 8-bp core sequence TCTAGAAA (Turan and Bode, 2011). FLP recombinase from the Saccharomyces cerevisiae 2μ plasmid
   3321..4343    +  CDS            HygR: aminoglycoside phosphotransferase from E. coli; aph(4)-Ia; confers resistance to hygromycin
   4353..4478    +  CDS            ble (fragment): BLE_KLEPN - Experimental evidence at protein level: Swiss-Prot protein existence level 1. Binding protein with a strong affinity to the bleomycin family of antibiotics. Binds to CL990; an antimitotic-antibiotic compound. From Klebsiella pneumoniae.
   4473..4594    +  polyA_signal   SV40 poly(A) signal: SV40 polyadenylation signal
   4667..4683    -  protein_bind   lac operator: The lac repressor binds to the lac operator to inhibit transcription in E. coli. This inhibition can be relieved by adding lactose or isopropyl-β-D-thiogalactopyranoside (IPTG). lac repressor encoded by lacI
   4691..4721    -  promoter       lac promoter: promoter for the E. coli lac operon
   4736..4757    -  protein_bind   CAP binding site: CAP binding activates transcription in the presence of cAMP. E. coli catabolite activator protein
   4770..4862    -  CDS            lacI (fragment): lac repressor; lacI; The lac repressor binds to the lac operator to inhibit transcription in E. coli. This inhibition can be relieved by adding lactose or isopropyl-β-D-thiogalactopyranoside (IPTG).
   5045..5633    -  rep_origin     ori: high-copy-number ColE1/pMB1/pBR322/pUC origin of replication
   5804..6664    -  CDS            AmpR: β-lactamase; bla; confers resistance to ampicillin, carbenicillin, and related antibiotics
   6665..6769    -  promoter       AmpR promoter: bla
>Addgene plasmid #105802 | pKK-BI16-ORF1-3C-mRuby3_ORF2-TEV-mClover3 | depositor full sequence | sequence record 200360 | pKK-BI16-ORF1-3C-mRuby3_ORF2-TEV-mClover3 sequence 6800 bps
GACGGATCGGGAGATCCGCTGTGGAATGTGTGTCAGTTAGGGTGTGGAAAGTCCCCAGGCTCCCCAGCAG
GCAGAAGTATGCAAAGCATGCATCTCAATTAGTCAGCAACCAGGTGTGGAAAGTCCCCAGGCTCCCCAGC
AGGCAGAAGTATGCAAAGCATGCATCTCAATTAGTCAGCAACCATAGTCCCGCCCCTAACTCCGCCCATC
CCGCCCCTAACTCCGCCCAGTTCCGCCCATTCTCCGCTCCATCGTTCAGATCCTTATCGATGCTATGGCA
GGGCCTGCCGCCCCGACGTTGGCTGCGAGCCCTGGGCCTTCACCCGAACTTGGGGGGTGGGGTGGGGAAA
AGGAAGAAACGCGGGCGTATTGGCCCCAATGGGGTCACGGTGGGGTATCGACAGAGTGCCAGCCCTGGGA
CCGAACCCCGCGTTTATGAACAAACGACCCAACACCCGTGCGTTTTATTCTGTCTTTTTATTGCCGTCAT
AGCGCGGGTTCCTTCCGGTATTGTCTCCTTCCGTGTTTCAGTTAGCCTCCCCCATCAGCGAACCGCGGGC
CTTACTTGTACAGCTCGTCCATGCCACCACCAAGGTTGCTGTATTTGGCAACTGCCACTTCTCTTTGCAC
TACGTAGGTTTCATTGTCACTCTCCTCGATCCTTTCCAGGCGGTGATCAACGGCATGGACACCGGGCATC
TTGATGTTCCCGACGGTCTTTTTTGACCTGTAAGTTGTCACGAAGTTGCAGTGCAGATGGCCACCACCAT
CAACTTTCAGTGCGATGTCAGTGTATCCTCTCAGACCACCATCTGCTGGATACATCATCTCTGTATTAGG
CTCCCAACCCTTGGTCTTCTTCTGCATCACGGGACCATTGGAGGGAAAGTTTACCCCTCTGACCTTGACG
TTGTAGACGAGCTCGCCATCCTCAAGGCTGGTGTCCTGCGTGACGGTGACGACTCCACCATCTTCGTATC
TCGTAACTCTTTCCCAAGTAAAACCCTCAGGAAAGGACTGTTTAAAGAAATCAGGGATGTCGGCCGGGTA
CTTGATAAAGGTACGGCTGCCATACATGAACGACGTGGCAAGAATGTCAAAGGCAAATGGCAGGGGTCCT
CCCTCGATGACTTTGATCCTCATGGTTTGCACTCCCTCGTACGGTCTGCCTTCTCCTTCACCTGTGCATT
TGAATTGGTGGCCGTTGACCGAACCTTCCATGACCACCTTCATACGCATATTTTCCTTGATCAGCTCTTC
GCCCTTAGACACCATGGGCCCCTGGAACAGAACTTCCAGACGCGTTTCAGAGCGGCCGCACTGATCTTAA
GGGTACTAGCGCTGATCGGCAATTGCGAGGTCCTAGGACGATCTCTATCACTGATAGGGAGATCTCTATC
ACTGATAGGGAGAGCTCTGCTTATATAGACCTCCCACCGTACACGCCTACCGCCCATTTGCGTCAATGGG
GCGGAGTTGTTACGACATTTTGGAAAGTCCCGTTGATTTTGGTGCCAAAACAAACTCCCATTGACGTCAA
TGGGGTGGAGACTTGGAAATCCCCGTGAGTCAAACCGCTATCCACGCCCATTGATGTACTGCCAAAACCG
CATCACCATGGTAATAGCGATGACTAATACGTAGATGTACTGCCAAGTAGGAAAGTCCCATAAGGTCATG
TACTGGGCATAATGCCAGGCGGGCCATTTACCGTCATTGACGTCAATAGGGGGCGTACTTGGCATATGAT
ACACTTGATGTACTCTAGAAAAATGTCGTAACAACTCCGCCCCATTGACGCAAATGGGCGGTAGGCGTGT
ACGGTGGGAGGTCTATATAAGCAGAGCTCTCCCTATCAGTGATAGAGATCTCCCTATCAGTGATAGAGAT
CGTCAAGCTTGGTACCGAGCTCGGATCCGAAAACCTGTACTTCCAAGGAACCGGTGGTCACCTGTACAAT
CGATCCTGCAGGAGCTAGCGAGAATTTGTATTTTCAGGGTGATATCATGGTGAGCAAGGGCGAGGAGCTG
TTCACCGGGGTGGTGCCCATCCTGGTCGAGCTGGACGGCGACGTAAACGGCCACAAGTTCAGCGTCCGCG
GCGAGGGCGAGGGCGATGCCACCAACGGCAAGCTGACCCTGAAGTTCATCTGCACCACCGGCAAGCTGCC
CGTGCCCTGGCCCACCCTCGTGACCACCTTCGGCTACGGCGTGGCCTGCTTCAGCCGCTACCCCGACCAC
ATGAAGCAGCACGACTTCTTCAAGTCCGCCATGCCCGAAGGCTACGTCCAGGAGCGCACCATCTCTTTCA
AGGACGACGGTACCTACAAGACCCGCGCCGAGGTGAAGTTCGAGGGCGACACCCTGGTGAACCGCATCGA
GCTGAAGGGCATCGACTTCAAGGAGGACGGCAACATCCTGGGGCACAAGCTGGAGTACAACTTCAACAGC
CACTACGTCTATATCACGGCCGACAAGCAGAAGAACTGCATCAAGGCTAACTTCAAGATCCGCCACAACG
TTGAGGACGGCAGCGTGCAGCTCGCCGACCACTACCAGCAGAACACCCCCATCGGCGACGGCCCCGTGCT
GCTGCCCGACAACCACTACCTGAGCCATCAGTCCAAGCTGAGCAAAGACCCCAACGAGAAGCGCGATCAC
ATGGTCCTGCTGGAGTTCGTGACCGCCGCCGGGATTACACATGGCATGGACGAGCTGTACAAGTAACTCG
AGGTTTAAACCCGCTGATCAGCCTCGACTGTGCCTTCTAGTTGCCAGCCATCTGTTGTTTGCCCCTCCCC
CGTGCCTTCCTTGACCCTGGAAGGTGCCACTCCCACTGTCCTTTCCTAATAAAATGAGGAAATTGCATCG
CATTGTCTGAGTAGGTGTCATTCTATTCTGGGGGGTGGGGTGGGGCAGGACAGCAAGGGGGAGGATTGGG
AAGACAATAGCAGGCATGCTGGGGATGCGGTGGGCTCTATGGCTTCTGAGGCGGAAAGAACCAGCTGGGG
CTCTAGGGGGTATCCCC
[124 nt withheld, positions 3028-3151]
C
[91 nt withheld, positions 3153-3243]
AGGGTGATGGTTCACGTACCTAGAAGTTCCTATTCCGAAGTTCCTATTCTCTAGAAAGTATAGGAACTTC
CTTGGCCAAAAAGCCTGAACTCACCGCGACGTCTGTCGAGAAGTTTCTGATCGAAAAGTTCGACAGCGTC
TCCGACCTGATGCAGCTCTCGGAGGGCGAAGAATCTCGTGCTTTCAGCTTCGATGTAGGAGGGCGTGGAT
ATGTCCTGCGGGTAAATAGCTGCGCCGATGGTTTCTACAAAGATCGTTATGTTTATCGGCACTTTGCATC
GGCCGCGCTCCCGATTCCGGAAGTGCTTGACATTGGGGAATTCAGCGAGAGCCTGACCTATTGCATCTCC
CGCCGTGCACAGGGTGTCACGTTGCAAGACCTGCCTGAAACCGAACTGCCCGCTGTTCTGCAGCCGGTCG
CGGAGGCCATGGATGCGATCGCTGCGGCCGATCTTAGCCAGACGAGCGGGTTCGGCCCATTCGGACCGCA
AGGAATCGGTCAATACACTACATGGCGTGATTTCATATGCGCGATTGCTGATCCCCATGTGTATCACTGG
CAAACTGTGATGGACGACACCGTCAGTGCGTCCGTCGCGCAGGCTCTCGATGAGCTGATGCTTTGGGCCG
AGGACTGCCCCGAAGTCCGGCACCTCGTGCACGCGGATTTCGGCTCCAACAATGTCCTGACGGACAATGG
CCGCATAACAGCGGTCATTGACTGGAGCGAGGCGATGTTCGGGGATTCCCAATACGAGGTCGCCAACATC
TTCTTCTGGAGGCCGTGGTTGGCTTGTATGGAGCAGCAGACGCGCTACTTCGAGCGGAGGCATCCGGAGC
TTGCAGGATCGCCGCGGCTCCGGGCGTATATGCTCCGCATTGGTCTTGACCAACTCTATCAGAGCTTGGT
TGACGGCAATTTCGATGATGCAGCTTGGGCGCAGGGTCGATGCGACGCAATCGTCCGATCCGGAGCCGGG
ACTGTCGGGCGTACACAAATCGCCCGCAGAAGCGCGGCCGTCTGGACCGATGGCTGTGTAGAAGTACTCG
CCGATAGTGGAAACCGACGCCCCAGCACTCGTCCGAGGGCAAAGGAATAGCACGTACTACGAGATTTCGA
TTCCACCGCCGCCTTCTATGAAAGGTTGGGCTTCGGAATCGTTTTCCGGGACGCCGGCTGGATGATCCTC
CAGCGCGGGGATCTCATGCTGGAGTTCTTCGCCCACCCCAACTTGTTTATTGCAGCTTATAATGGTTACA
AATAAAGCAATAGCATCACAAATTTCACAAATAAAGCATTTTTTTCACTGCATTCTAGTTGTGGTTTGTC
CAAACTCATCAATGTATCTTATCATGTCTGTATACCGTCGACCTCTAGCTAGAGCTTGGCGTAATCATGG
TCATAGCTGTTTCCTGTGTGAAATTGTTATCCGCTCACAATTCCACACAACATACGAGCCGGAAGCATAA
AGTGTAAAGCCTGGGGTGCCTAATGAGTGAGCTAACTCACATTAATTGCGTTGCGCTCACTGCCCGCTTT
CCAGTCGGGAAACCTGTCGTGCCAGCTGCATTAATGAATCGGCCAACGCGCGGGGAGAGGCGGTTTGCGT
ATTGGGCGCTCTTCCGCTTCCTCGCTCACTGACTCGCTGCGCTCGGTCGTTCGGCTGCGGCGAGCGGTAT
CAGCTCACTCAAAGGCGGTAATACGGTTATCCACAGAATCAGGGGATAACGCAGGAAAGAACATGTGAGC
AAAAGGCCAGCAAAAGGCCAGGAACCGTAAAAAGGCCGCGTTGCTGGCGTTTTTCCATAGGCTCCGCCCC
CCTGACGAGCATCACAAAAATCGACGCTCAAGTCAGAGGTGGCGAAACCCGACAGGACTATAAAGATACC
AGGCGTTTCCCCCTGGAAGCTCCCTCGTGCGCTCTCCTGTTCCGACCCTGCCGCTTACCGGATACCTGTC
CGCCTTTCTCCCTTCGGGAAGCGTGGCGCTTTCTCATAGCTCACGCTGTAGGTATCTCAGTTCGGTGTAG
GTCGTTCGCTCCAAGCTGGGCTGTGTGCACGAACCCCCCGTTCAGCCCGACCGCTGCGCCTTATCCGGTA
ACTATCGTCTTGAGTCCAACCCGGTAAGACACGACTTATCGCCACTGGCAGCAGCCACTGGTAACAGGAT
TAGCAGAGCGAGGTATGTAGGCGGTGCTACAGAGTTCTTGAAGTGGTGGCCTAACTACGGCTACACTAGA
AGAACAGTATTTGGTATCTGCGCTCTGCTGAAGCCAGTTACCTTCGGAAAAAGAGTTGGTAGCTCTTGAT
CCGGCAAACAAACCACCGCTGGTAGCGGTGGTTTTTTTGTTTGCAAGCAGCAGATTACGCGCAGAAAAAA
AGGATCTCAAGAAGATCCTTTGATCTTTTCTACGGGGTCTGACGCTCAGTGGAACGAAAACTCACGTTAA
GGGATTTTGGTCATGAGATTATCAAAAAGGATCTTCACCTAGATCCTTTTAAATTAAAAATGAAGTTTTA
AATCAATCTAAAGTATATATGAGTAAACTTGGTCTGACAGTTACCAATGCTTAATCAGTGAGGCACCTAT
CTCAGCGATCTGTCTATTTCGTTCATCCATAGTTGCCTGACTCCCCGTCGTGTAGATAACTACGATACGG
GAGGGCTTACCATCTGGCCCCAGTGCTGCAATGATACCGCGAGACCCACGCTCACCGGCTCCAGATTTAT
CAGCAATAAACCAGCCAGCCGGAAGGGCCGAGCGCAGAAGTGGTCCTGCAACTTTATCCGCCTCCATCCA
GTCTATTAATTGTTGCCGGGAAGCTAGAGTAAGTAGTTCGCCAGTTAATAGTTTGCGCAACGTTGTTGCC
ATTGCTACAGGCATCGTGGTGTCACGCTCGTCGTTTGGTATGGCTTCATTCAGCTCCGGTTCCCAACGAT
CAAGGCGAGTTACATGATCCCCCATGTTGTGCAAAAAAGCGGTTAGCTCCTTCGGTCCTCCGATCGTTGT
CAGAAGTAAGTTGGCCGCAGTGTTATCACTCATGGTTATGGCAGCACTGCATAATTCTCTTACTGTCATG
CCATCCGTAAGATGCTTTTCTGTGACTGGTGAGTACTCAACCAAGTCATTCTGAGAATAGTGTATGCGGC
GACCGAGTTGCTCTTGCCCGGCGTCAATACGGGATAATACCGCGCCACATAGCAGAACTTTAAAAGTGCT
CATCATTGGAAAACGTTCTTCGGGGCGAAAACTCTCAAGGATCTTACCGCTGTTGAGATCCAGTTCGATG
TAACCCACTCGTGCACCCAACTGATCTTCAGCATCTTTTACTTTCACCAGCGTTTCTGGGTGAGCAAAAA
CAGGAAGGCAAAATGCCGCAAAAAAGGGAATAAGGGCGACACGGAAATGTTGAATACTCATACTCTTCCT
TTTTCAATATTATTGAAGCATTTATCAGGGTTATTGTCTCATGAGCGGATACATATTTGAATGTATTTAG
AAAAATAAACAAATAGGGGTTCCGCGCACATTTCCCCGAAAAGTGCCACCTGACGTC
