Features (pLannotate 1.2.2; 27 found; start..end, strand, type, name):
     10..244     +  promoter       SV40 promoter (fragment): SV40 enhancer and early promoter
    323..339     +  polyA_signal   bGH poly(A) signal (fragment): bovine growth hormone polyadenylation signal
    430..478     -  polyA_signal   HSV TK poly(A) signal: herpes simplex virus thymidine kinase polyadenylation signal (Cole and Stacy, 1985)
    557..1267    -  CDS            mRuby3: mRuby3 is a basic (constitutively fluorescent) red fluorescent protein published in 2016, derived from Entacmaea quadricolor. It has low acid sensitivity.
   1363..1382    -  promoter       PLtetO-1 promoter (fragment): modified phage lambda PL promoter with tet operator sites (Lutz and Bujard, 1997)
   1384..1403    -  promoter       PLtetO-1 promoter (fragment): modified phage lambda PL promoter with tet operator sites (Lutz and Bujard, 1997)
   1405..1608    -  promoter       CMV promoter: human cytomegalovirus (CMV) immediate early promoter
   1609..1756    -  enhancer       CMV enhancer (fragment): human cytomegalovirus immediate early enhancer; contains an 18-bp deletion relative to the standard CMV enhancer
   1788..1839    +  promoter       CMVd2 promoter: truncated human cytomegalovirus (CMV) immediate early promoter that yields moderately reduced expression relative to the full-length promoter
   1841..1860    +  promoter       PLtetO-1 promoter (fragment): modified phage lambda PL promoter with tet operator sites (Lutz and Bujard, 1997)
   1862..1881    +  promoter       PLtetO-1 promoter (fragment): modified phage lambda PL promoter with tet operator sites (Lutz and Bujard, 1997)
   1910..1926    +  CDS            TEV site (fragment): tobacco etch virus (TEV) protease recognition and cleavage site
   1998..2717    +  CDS            mClover3: bright green-yellow fluorescent protein derived from mClover2, with improved photostability (Bajar et al., 2003) mammalian codon-optimized
   2749..2973    +  polyA_signal   bGH poly(A) signal: bovine growth hormone polyadenylation signal
   2977..2998    +  promoter       SV40 promoter (fragment): SV40 enhancer and early promoter
   3019..3252    +  rep_origin     f1 ori (fragment) (sequence partly withheld): f1 bacteriophage origin of replication; arrow indicates direction of (+) strand synthesis
   3257..3304    +  protein_bind   FRT: FLP-mediated recombination occurs in the 8-bp core sequence TCTAGAAA (Turan and Bode, 2011). FLP recombinase from the Saccharomyces cerevisiae 2μ plasmid
   3312..4334    +  CDS            HygR: aminoglycoside phosphotransferase from E. coli; aph(4)-Ia; confers resistance to hygromycin
   4344..4469    +  CDS            ble (fragment): BLE_KLEPN - Experimental evidence at protein level: Swiss-Prot protein existence level 1. Binding protein with a strong affinity to the bleomycin family of antibiotics. Binds to CL990; an antimitotic-antibiotic compound. From Klebsiella pneumoniae.
   4464..4585    +  polyA_signal   SV40 poly(A) signal: SV40 polyadenylation signal
   4658..4674    -  protein_bind   lac operator: The lac repressor binds to the lac operator to inhibit transcription in E. coli. This inhibition can be relieved by adding lactose or isopropyl-β-D-thiogalactopyranoside (IPTG). lac repressor encoded by lacI
   4682..4712    -  promoter       lac promoter: promoter for the E. coli lac operon
   4727..4748    -  protein_bind   CAP binding site: CAP binding activates transcription in the presence of cAMP. E. coli catabolite activator protein
   4761..4853    -  CDS            lacI (fragment): lac repressor; lacI; The lac repressor binds to the lac operator to inhibit transcription in E. coli. This inhibition can be relieved by adding lactose or isopropyl-β-D-thiogalactopyranoside (IPTG).
   5036..5624    -  rep_origin     ori: high-copy-number ColE1/pMB1/pBR322/pUC origin of replication
   5795..6655    -  CDS            AmpR: β-lactamase; bla; confers resistance to ampicillin, carbenicillin, and related antibiotics
   6656..6760    -  promoter       AmpR promoter: bla
>Addgene plasmid #105802 | pKK-BI16-ORF1-3C-mRuby3_ORF2-TEV-mClover3 | addgene full sequence | sequence record 203396 | Addgene NGS Result
GGGAGATCCGCTGTGGAATGTGTGTCAGTTAGGGTGTGGAAAGTCCCCAGGCTCCCCAGCAGGCAGAAGT
ATGCAAAGCATGCATCTCAATTAGTCAGCAACCAGGTGTGGAAAGTCCCCAGGCTCCCCAGCAGGCAGAA
GTATGCAAAGCATGCATCTCAATTAGTCAGCAACCATAGTCCCGCCCCTAACTCCGCCCATCCCGCCCCT
AACTCCGCCCAGTTCCGCCCATTCTCCGCTCCATCGTTCAGATCCTTATCGATGCTATGGCAGGGCCTGC
CGCCCCGACGTTGGCTGCGAGCCCTGGGCCTTCACCCGAACTTGGGGGGTGGGGTGGGGAAAAGGAAGAA
ACGCGGGCGTATTGGCCCCAATGGGGTCACGGTGGGGTATCGACAGAGTGCCAGCCCTGGGACCGAACCC
CGCGTTTATGAACAAACGACCCAACACCCGTGCGTTTTATTCTGTCTTTTTATTGCCGTCATAGCGCGGG
TTCCTTCCGGTATTGTCTCCTTCCGTGTTTCAGTTAGCCTCCCCCATCAGCGAACCGCGGGCCTTACTTG
TACAGCTCGTCCATGCCACCACCAAGGTTGCTGTATTTGGCAACTGCCACTTCTCTTTGCACTACGTAGG
TTTCATTGTCACTCTCCTCGATCCTTTCCAGGCGGTGATCAACGGCATGGACACCGGGCATCTTGATGTT
CCCGACGGTCTTTTTTGACCTGTAAGTTGTCACGAAGTTGCAGTGCAGATGGCCACCACCATCAACTTTC
AGTGCGATGTCAGTGTATCCTCTCAGACCACCATCTGCTGGATACATCATCTCTGTATTAGGCTCCCAAC
CCTTGGTCTTCTTCTGCATCACGGGACCATTGGAGGGAAAGTTTACCCCTCTGACCTTGACGTTGTAGAC
GAGCTCGCCATCCTCAAGGCTGGTGTCCTGCGTGACGGTGACGACTCCACCATCTTCGTATCTCGTAACT
CTTTCCCAAGTAAAACCCTCAGGAAAGGACTGTTTAAAGAAATCAGGGATGTCGGCCGGGTACTTGATAA
AGGTACGGCTGCCATACATGAACGACGTGGCAAGAATGTCAAAGGCAAATGGCAGGGGTCCTCCCTCGAT
GACTTTGATCCTCATGGTTTGCACTCCCTCGTACGGTCTGCCTTCTCCTTCACCTGTGCATTTGAATTGG
TGGCCGTTGACCGAACCTTCCATGACCACCTTCATACGCATATTTTCCTTGATCAGCTCTTCGCCCTTAG
ACACCATGGGCCCCTGGAACAGAACTTCCAGACGCGTTTCAGAGCGGCCGCACTGATCTTAAGGGTACTA
GCGCTGATCGGCAATTGCGAGGTCCTAGGACGATCTCTATCACTGATAGGGAGATCTCTATCACTGATAG
GGAGAGCTCTGCTTATATAGACCTCCCACCGTACACGCCTACCGCCCATTTGCGTCAATGGGGCGGAGTT
GTTACGACATTTTGGAAAGTCCCGTTGATTTTGGTGCCAAAACAAACTCCCATTGACGTCAATGGGGTGG
AGACTTGGAAATCCCCGTGAGTCAAACCGCTATCCACGCCCATTGATGTACTGCCAAAACCGCATCACCA
TGGTAATAGCGATGACTAATACGTAGATGTACTGCCAAGTAGGAAAGTCCCATAAGGTCATGTACTGGGC
ATAATGCCAGGCGGGCCATTTACCGTCATTGACGTCAATAGGGGGCGTACTTGGCATATGATACACTTGA
TGTACTCTAGAAAATGTCGTAACAACTCCGCCCCATTGACGCAAATGGGCGGTAGGCGTGTACGGTGGGA
GGTCTATATAAGCAGAGCTCTCCCTATCAGTGATAGAGATCTCCCTATCAGTGATAGAGATCGTCAAGCT
TGGTACCGAGCTCGGATCCGAAAACCTGTACTTCCAAGGAACCGGTGGTCACCTGTACAATCGATCCTGC
AGGAGCTAGCGAGAATTTGTATTTTCAGGGTGATATCATGGTGAGCAAGGGCGAGGAGCTGTTCACCGGG
GTGGTGCCCATCCTGGTCGAGCTGGACGGCGACGTAAACGGCCACAAGTTCAGCGTCCGCGGCGAGGGCG
AGGGCGATGCCACCAACGGCAAGCTGACCCTGAAGTTCATCTGCACCACCGGCAAGCTGCCCGTGCCCTG
GCCCACCCTCGTGACCACCTTCGGCTACGGCGTGGCCTGCTTCAGCCGCTACCCCGACCACATGAAGCAG
CACGACTTCTTCAAGTCCGCCATGCCCGAAGGCTACGTCCAGGAGCGCACCATCTCTTTCAAGGACGACG
GTACCTACAAGACCCGCGCCGAGGTGAAGTTCGAGGGCGACACCCTGGTGAACCGCATCGAGCTGAAGGG
CATCGACTTCAAGGAGGACGGCAACATCCTGGGGCACAAGCTGGAGTACAACTTCAACAGCCACTACGTC
TATATCACGGCCGACAAGCAGAAGAACTGCATCAAGGCTAACTTCAAGATCCGCCACAACGTTGAGGACG
GCAGCGTGCAGCTCGCCGACCACTACCAGCAGAACACCCCCATCGGCGACGGCCCCGTGCTGCTGCCCGA
CAACCACTACCTGAGCCATCAGTCCAAGCTGAGCAAAGACCCCAACGAGAAGCGCGATCACATGGTCCTG
CTGGAGTTCGTGACCGCCGCCGGGATTACACATGGCATGGACGAGCTGTACAAGTAACTCGAGGTTTAAA
CCCGCTGATCAGCCTCGACTGTGCCTTCTAGTTGCCAGCCATCTGTTGTTTGCCCCTCCCCCGTGCCTTC
CTTGACCCTGGAAGGTGCCACTCCCACTGTCCTTTCCTAATAAAATGAGGAAATTGTATCGCATTGTCTG
AGTAGGTGTCATTCTATTCTGGGGGGTGGGGTGGGGCAGGACAGCAAGGGGGAGGATTGGGAAGACAATA
GCAGGCATGCTGGGGATGCGGTGGGCTCTATGGCTTCTGAGGCGGAAAGAACCAGCTGGGGCTCTAGGGG
GTATCCCC
[124 nt withheld, positions 3019-3142]
C
[91 nt withheld, positions 3144-3234]
AGGGTGATGGTTCACGTACCTAGAAGTTCCTATTCCGAAGTTCCTATTCTCTAGAAAGTATAGGAACTTC
CTTGGCCAAAAAGCCTGAACTCACCGCGACGTCTGTCGAGAAGTTTCTGATCGAAAAGTTCGACAGCGTC
TCCGACCTGATGCAGCTCTCGGAGGGCGAAGAATCTCGTGCTTTCAGCTTCGATGTAGGAGGGCGTGGAT
ATGTCCTGCGGGTAAATAGCTGCGCCGATGGTTTCTACAAAGATCGTTATGTTTATCGGCACTTTGCATC
GGCCGCGCTCCCGATTCCGGAAGTGCTTGACATTGGGGAATTCAGCGAGAGCCTGACCTATTGCATCTCC
CGCCGTGCACAGGGTGTCACGTTGCAAGACCTGCCTGAAACCGAACTGCCCGCTGTTCTGCAGCCGGTCG
CGGAGGCCATGGATGCGATCGCTGCGGCCGATCTTAGCCAGACGAGCGGGTTCGGCCCATTCGGACCGCA
AGGAATCGGTCAATACACTACATGGCGTGATTTCATATGCGCGATTGCTGATCCCCATGTGTATCACTGG
CAAACTGTGATGGACGACACCGTCAGTGCGTCCGTCGCGCAGGCTCTCGATGAGCTGATGCTTTGGGCCG
AGGACTGCCCCGAAGTCCGGCACCTCGTGCACGCGGATTTCGGCTCCAACAATGTCCTGACGGACAATGG
CCGCATAACAGCGGTCATTGACTGGAGCGAGGCGATGTTCGGGGATTCCCAATACGAGGTCGCCAACATC
TTCTTCTGGAGGCCGTGGTTGGCTTGTATGGAGCAGCAGACGCGCTACTTCGAGCGGAGGCATCCGGAGC
TTGCAGGATCGCCGCGGCTCCGGGCGTATATGCTCCGCATTGGTCTTGACCAACTCTATCAGAGCTTGGT
TGACGGCAATTTCGATGATGCAGCTTGGGCGCAGGGTCGATGCGACGCAATCGTCCGATCCGGAGCCGGG
ACTGTCGGGCGTACACAAATCGCCCGCAGAAGCGCGGCCGTCTGGACCGATGGCTGTGTAGAAGTACTCG
CCGATAGTGGAAACCGACGCCCCAGCACTCGTCCGAGGGCAAAGGAATAGCACGTACTACGAGATTTCGA
TTCCACCGCCGCCTTCTATGAAAGGTTGGGCTTCGGAATCGTTTTCCGGGACGCCGGCTGGATGATCCTC
CAGCGCGGGGATCTCATGCTGGAGTTCTTCGCCCACCCCAACTTGTTTATTGCAGCTTATAATGGTTACA
AATAAAGCAATAGCATCACAAATTTCACAAATAAAGCATTTTTTTCACTGCATTCTAGTTGTGGTTTGTC
CAAACTCATCAATGTATCTTATCATGTCTGTATACCGTCGACCTCTAGCTAGAGCTTGGCGTAATCATGG
TCATAGCTGTTTCCTGTGTGAAATTGTTATCCGCTCACAATTCCACACAACATACGAGCCGGAAGCATAA
AGTGTAAAGCCTGGGGTGCCTAATGAGTGAGCTAACTCACATTAATTGCGTTGCGCTCACTGCCCGCTTT
CCAGTCGGGAAACCTGTCGTGCCAGCTGCATTAATGAATCGGCCAACGCGCGGGGAGAGGCGGTTTGCGT
ATTGGGCGCTCTTCCGCTTCCTCGCTCACTGACTCGCTGCGCTCGGTCGTTCGGCTGCGGCGAGCGGTAT
CAGCTCACTCAAAGGCGGTAATACGGTTATCCACAGAATCAGGGGATAACGCAGGAAAGAACATGTGAGC
AAAAGGCCAGCAAAAGGCCAGGAACCGTAAAAAGGCCGCGTTGCTGGCGTTTTTCCATAGGCTCCGCCCC
CCTGACGAGCATCACAAAAATCGACGCTCAAGTCAGAGGTGGCGAAACCCGACAGGACTATAAAGATACC
AGGCGTTTCCCCCTGGAAGCTCCCTCGTGCGCTCTCCTGTTCCGACCCTGCCGCTTACCGGATACCTGTC
CGCCTTTCTCCCTTCGGGAAGCGTGGCGCTTTCTCATAGCTCACGCTGTAGGTATCTCAGTTCGGTGTAG
GTCGTTCGCTCCAAGCTGGGCTGTGTGCACGAACCCCCCGTTCAGCCCGACCGCTGCGCCTTATCCGGTA
ACTATCGTCTTGAGTCCAACCCGGTAAGACACGACTTATCGCCACTGGCAGCAGCCACTGGTAACAGGAT
TAGCAGAGCGAGGTATGTAGGCGGTGCTACAGAGTTCTTGAAGTGGTGGCCTAACTACGGCTACACTAGA
AGAACAGTATTTGGTATCTGCGCTCTGCTGAAGCCAGTTACCTTCGGAAAAAGAGTTGGTAGCTCTTGAT
CCGGCAAACAAACCACCGCTGGTAGCGGTGGTTTTTTTGTTTGCAAGCAGCAGATTACGCGCAGAAAAAA
AGGATCTCAAGAAGATCCTTTGATCTTTTCTACGGGGTCTGACGCTCAGTGGAACGAAAACTCACGTTAA
GGGATTTTGGTCATGAGATTATCAAAAAGGATCTTCACCTAGATCCTTTTAAATTAAAAATGAAGTTTTA
AATCAATCTAAAGTATATATGAGTAAACTTGGTCTGACAGTTACCAATGCTTAATCAGTGAGGCACCTAT
CTCAGCGATCTGTCTATTTCGTTCATCCATAGTTGCCTGACTCCCCGTCGTGTAGATAACTACGATACGG
GAGGGCTTACCATCTGGCCCCAGTGCTGCAATGATACCGCGAGACCCACGCTCACCGGCTCCAGATTTAT
CAGCAATAAACCAGCCAGCCGGAAGGGCCGAGCGCAGAAGTGGTCCTGCAACTTTATCCGCCTCCATCCA
GTCTATTAATTGTTGCCGGGAAGCTAGAGTAAGTAGTTCGCCAGTTAATAGTTTGCGCAACGTTGTTGCC
ATTGCTACAGGCATCGTGGTGTCACGCTCGTCGTTTGGTATGGCTTCATTCAGCTCCGGTTCCCAACGAT
CAAGGCGAGTTACATGATCCCCCATGTTGTGCAAAAAAGCGGTTAGCTCCTTCGGTCCTCCGATCGTTGT
CAGAAGTAAGTTGGCCGCAGTGTTATCACTCATGGTTATGGCAGCACTGCATAATTCTCTTACTGTCATG
CCATCCGTAAGATGCTTTTCTGTGACTGGTGAGTACTCAACCAAGTCATTCTGAGAATAGTGTATGCGGC
GACCGAGTTGCTCTTGCCCGGCGTCAATACGGGATAATACCGCGCCACATAGCAGAACTTTAAAAGTGCT
CATCATTGGAAAACGTTCTTCGGGGCGAAAACTCTCAAGGATCTTACCGCTGTTGAGATCCAGTTCGATG
TAACCCACTCGTGCACCCAACTGATCTTCAGCATCTTTTACTTTCACCAGCGTTTCTGGGTGAGCAAAAA
CAGGAAGGCAAAATGCCGCAAAAAAGGGAATAAGGGCGACACGGAAATGTTGAATACTCATACTCTTCCT
TTTTCAATATTATTGAAGCATTTATCAGGGTTATTGTCTCATGAGCGGATACATATTTGAATGTATTTAG
AAAAATAAACAAATAGGGGTTCCGCGCACATTTCCCCGAAAAGTGCCACCTGACGTCGACGGATC
